>Addgene plasmid #144868 | TFORF3392 | addgene full sequence | sequence record 404446 | Addgene NGS Result
TTAATGTAGTCTTATGCAATACTCTTGTAGTCTTGCAACATGGTAACGATGAGTTAGCAACATGCCTTAC
AAGGAGAGAAAAAGCACCGTGCATGCCGATTGGTGGAAGTAAGGTGGTACGATCGTGCCTTATTAGGAAG
GCAACAGACGGGTCTGACATGGATTGGACGAACCACTGAATTGCCGCATTGCAGAGATATTGTATTTAAG
TGCCTAGCTCGATACATAAACGGGTCTCTCTGGTTAGACCAGATCTGAGCCTGGGAGCTCTCTGGCTAAC
TAGGGAACCCACTGCTTAAGCCTCAATAAAGCTTGCCTTGAGTGCTTCAAGTAGTGTGTGCCCGTCTGTT
GTGTGACTCTGGTAACTAGAGATCCCTCAGACCCTTTTAGTCAGTGTGGAAAATCTCTAGCAGTGGCGCC
CGAACAGGGACTTGAAAGCGAAAGGGAAACCAGAGGAGCTCTCTCGACGCAGGACTCGGCTTGCTGAAGC
GCGCACGGCAAGAGGCGAGGGGCGGCGACTGGTGAGTACGCCAAAAATTTTGACTAGCGGAGGCTAGAAG
GAGAGAGATGGGTGCGAGAGCGTCAGTATTAAGCGGGGGAGAATTAGATCGCGATGGGAAAAAATTCGGT
TAAGGCCAGGGGGAAAGAAAAAATATAAATTAAAACATATAGTATGGGCAAGCAGGGAGCTAGAACGATT
CGCAGTTAATCCTGGCCTGTTAGAAACATCAGAAGGCTGTAGACAAATACTGGGACAGCTACAACCATCC
CTTCAGACAGGATCAGAAGAACTTAGATCATTATATAATACAGTAGCAACCCTCTATTGTGTGCATCAAA
GGATAGAGATAAAAGACACCAAGGAAGCTTTAGACAAGATAGAGGAAGAGCAAAACAAAAGTAAGACCAC
CGCACAGCAAGCGGCCGCTGATCTTCAGACCTGGAGGAGGAGATATGAGGGACAATTGGAGAAGTGAATT
ATATAAATATAAAGTAGTAAAAATTGAACCATTAGGAGTAGCACCCACCAAGGCAAAGAGAAGAGTGGTG
CAGAGAGAAAAAAGAGCAGTGGGAATAGGAGCTTTGTTCCTTGGGTTCTTGGGAGCAGCAGGAAGCACTA
TGGGCGCAGCGTCAATGACGCTGACGGTACAGGCCAGACAATTATTGTCTGGTATAGTGCAGCAGCAGAA
CAATTTGCTGAGGGCTATTGAGGCGCAACAGCATCTGTTGCAACTCACAGTCTGGGGCATCAAGCAGCTC
CAGGCAAGAATCCTGGCTGTGGAAAGATACCTAAAGGATCAACAGCTCCTGGGGATTTGGGGTTGCTCTG
GAAAACTCATTTGCACCACTGCTGTGCCTTGGAATGCTAGTTGGAGTAATAAATCTCTGGAACAGATTTG
GAATCACACGACCTGGATGGAGTGGGACAGAGAAATTAACAATTACACAAGCTTAATACACTCCTTAATT
GAAGAATCGCAAAACCAGCAAGAAAAGAATGAACAAGAATTATTGGAATTAGATAAATGGGCAAGTTTGT
GGAATTGGTTTAACATAACAAATTGGCTGTGGTATATAAAATTATTCATAATGATAGTAGGAGGCTTGGT
AGGTTTAAGAATAGTTTTTGCTGTACTTTCTATAGTGAATAGAGTTAGGCAGGGATATTCACCATTATCG
TTTCAGACCCACCTCCCAACCCCGAGGGGACCCATGCATTGCATCTCAATTAGTCAGCAACCAGGTGTGG
AAAGTCCCCAGGCTCCCCAGCAGGCAGAAGTATGCAAAGCATGCGTCTCAATTAGTCAGCAACCATAGTC
CCGCCCCTAACTCCGCCCATCCCGCCCCTAACTCCGCCCAGTTCCGCCCATTCTCCGCCCCATGGCTGAC
TAATTTTTTTTATTTATGCAGAGGCCGAGGCCGCCTCGGCCTCTGAGCTATTCCAGAAGTAGTGAGGAGG
CTTTTTTGGAGGCCTAGGCTTTTGCAAAAAGCTTTCTAGAGGTACCACCGGAGCTTACCATGACCGAGTA
CAAGCCCACGGTGCGCCTCGCCACCCGCGACGACGTCCCCAGGGCCGTACGCACCCTCGCCGCCGCGTTC
GCCGACTACCCCGCCACGCGCCACACCGTCGATCCGGACCGCCACATCGAGCGGGTCACCGAGCTGCAAG
AACTCTTCCTCACGCGCGTCGGGCTCGACATCGGCAAGGTGTGGGTCGCGGACGACGGCGCCGCCGTGGC
GGTCTGGACCACGCCGGAGAGCGTCGAAGCGGGGGCGGTGTTCGCCGAGATCGGCCCGCGCATGGCCGAG
TTGAGCGGTTCCCGGCTGGCCGCGCAGCAACAGATGGAAGGCCTCCTGGCGCCGCACCGGCCCAAGGAGC
CCGCGTGGTTCCTGGCCACCGTCGGCGTCTCGCCCGACCACCAGGGCAAGGGTCTGGGCAGCGCCGTCGT
GCTCCCCGGAGTGGAGGCGGCCGAGCGCGCCGGGGTGCCCGCCTTCCTGGAGACCTCCGCGCCCCGCAAC
CTCCCCTTCTACGAGCGGCTCGGCTTCACCGTCACCGCCGACGTCGAGGTGCCCGAAGGACCGCGCACCT
GGTGCATGACCCGCAAGCCCGGTGCCAGTTAACGAATTCTAGATCTTGAGACAAATGGCAGTATTCATCC
ACAATTTTAAAAGAAAAGGGGGGATTGGGGGGTACAGTGCAGGGGAAAGAATAGTAGACATAATAGCAAC
AGACATACAAACTAAAGAATTACAAAAACAAATTACAAAAATTCAAAATTTTCGGGTTTATTACAGGGAC
AGCAGAGATCCACTTTGGCGCCGGCTCGAGGCCTGCAGGTGCAAAGATGGATAAAGTTTTAAACAGAGAG
GAATCTTTGCAGCTAATGGACCTTCTAGGTCTTGAAAGGAGTGGGAATTGGCTCCGGTGCCCGTCAGTGG
GCAGAGCGCACATCGCCCACAGTCCCCGAGAAGTTGGGGGGAGGGGTCGGCAATTGAACCGGTGCCTAGA
GAAGGTGGCGCGGGGTAAACTGGGAAAGTGATGTCGTGTACTGGCTCCGCCTTTTTCCCGAGGGTGGGGG
AGAACCGTATATAAGTGCAGTAGTCGCCGTGAACGTTCTTTTTCGCAACGGGTTTGCCGCCAGAACACAG
GTAAGTGCCGTGTGTGGTTCCCGCGGGCCTGGCCTCTTTACGGGTTATGGCCCTTGCGTGCCTTGAATTA
CTTCCACCTGGCTGCAGTACGTGATTCTTGATCCCGAGCTTCGGGTTGGAAGTGGGTGGGAGAGTTCGAG
GCCTTGCGCTTAAGGAGCCCCTTCGCCTCGTGCTTGAGTTGAGGCCTGGCCTGGGCGCTGGGGCCGCCGC
GTGCGAATCTGGTGGCACCTTCGCGCCTGTCTCGCTGCTTTCGATAAGTCTCTAGCCATTTAAAATTTTT
GATGACCTGCTGCGACGCTTTTTTTCTGGCAAGATAGTCTTGTAAATGCGGGCCAAGATCTGCACACTGG
TATTTCGGTTTTTGGGGCCGCGGGCGGCGACGGGGCCCGTGCGTCCCAGCGCACATGTTCGGCGAGGCGG
GGCCTGCGAGCGCGGCCACCGAGAATCGGACGGGGGTAGTCTCAAGCTGGCCGGCCTGCTCTGGTGCCTG
GCCTCGCGCCGCCGTGTATCGCCCCGCCCTGGGCGGCAAGGCTGGCCCGGTCGGCACCAGTTGCGTGAGC
GGAAAGATGGCCGCTTCCCGGCCCTGCTGCAGGGAGCTCAAAATGGAGGACGCGGCGCTCGGGAGAGCGG
GCGGGTGAGTCACCCACACAAAGGAAAAGGGCCTTTCCGTCCTCAGCCGTCGCTTCATGTGACTCCACGG
AGTACCGGGCGCCGTCCAGGCACCTCGATTAGTTCTCGAGCTTTTGGAGTACGTCGTCTTTAGGTTGGGG
GGAGGGGTTTTATGCGATGGAGTTTCCCCACACTGAGTGGGTGGAGACTGAAGTTAGGCCAGCTTGGCAC
TTGATGTAATTCTCCTTGGAATTTGCCCTTTTTGAGTTTGGATCTTGGTTCATTCTCAAGCCTCAGACAG
TGGTTCAAAGTTTTTTTCTTCCATTTCAGGTGTCGTGAGGCTAGCATCGATTGATCAACAAGTTTGTACA
AAAAAGTTGGCATGAGCAGCAATGAGTGCTTCAAGTGTGGACGATCTGGCCACTGGGCCCGGGAATGTCC
TACTGGTGGAGGCCGTGGTCGTGGAATGAGAAGCCGTGGCAGAGGTTTCCAGTTTGTTTCCTCGTCTCTT
CCAGATATTTGTTATCGCTGTGGTGAGTCTGGTCATCTTGCCAAGGATTGTGATCTTCAGGAGGATGCCT
GCTATAACTGCGGTAGAGGTGGCCACATTGCCAAGGACTGCAAGGAGCCCAAGAGAGAGCGAGAGCAATG
CTGCTACAACTGTGGCAAACCAGGCCATCTGGCTCGTGACTGCGACCATGCAGATGAGCAGAAATGCTAT
TCTTGTGGAGAATTCGGACACATTCAAAAAGACTGCACCAAAGTGAAGTGCTATAGGTGTGGTGAAACTG
GTCATGTAGCCATCAACTGCAGCAAGACAAGTGAAGTCAACTGTTACCGCTGTGGCGAGTCAGGGCACCT
TGCACGGGAATGCACAATTGAGGCTACAGCCTACCCAACTTTCTTGTACAAAGTGGTTGATATCGGTAAG
CCTATCCCTAACCCTCTCCTCGGTCTCGATTCTACGTAGTAATGAACTAGTCCGTAACTTGAAAGTATTT
CGATTTCTTGGCTTTATATATCTTGTGGAAAGGACGAACCTACCTCCTGACACATCAACTTACGCGTTAA
GTCGACAATCAACCTCTGGATTACAAAATTTGTGAAAGATTGACTGGTATTCTTAACTATGTTGCTCCTT
TTACGCTATGTGGATACGCTGCTTTAATGCCTTTGTATCATGCTATTGCTTCCCGTATGGCTTTCATTTT
CTCCTCCTTGTATAAATCCTGGTTGCTGTCTCTTTATGAGGAGTTGTGGCCCGTTGTCAGGCAACGTGGC
GTGGTGTGCACTGTGTTTGCTGACGCAACCCCCACTGGTTGGGGCATTGCCACCACCTGTCAGCTCCTTT
CCGGGACTTTCGCTTTCCCCCTCCCTATTGCCACGGCGGAACTCATCGCCGCCTGCCTTGCCCGCTGCTG
GACAGGGGCTCGGCTGTTGGGCACTGACAATTCCGTGGTGTTGTCGGGGAAATCATCGTCCTTTCCTTGG
CTGCTCGCCTGTGTTGCCACCTGGATTCTGCGCGGGACGTCCTTCTGCTACGTCCCTTCGGCCCTCAATC
CAGCGGACCTTCCTTCCCGCGGCCTGCTGCCGGCTCTGCGGCCTCTTCCGCGTCTTCGCCTTCGCCCTCA
GACGAGTCGGATCTCCCTTTGGGCCGCCTCCCCGCGTCGACTTTAAGACCAATGACTTACAAGGCAGCTG
TAGATCTTAGCCACTTTTTAAAAGAAAAGGGGGGACTGGAAGGGCTAATTCACTCCCAACGAAGACAAGA
TCTGCTTTTTGCTTGTACTGGGTCTCTCTGGTTAGACCAGATCTGAGCCTGGGAGCTCTCTGGCTAACTA
GGGAACCCACTGCTTAAGCCTCAATAAAGCTTGCCTTGAGTGCTTCAAGTAGTGTGTGCCCGTCTGTTGT
GTGACTCTGGTAACTAGAGATCCCTCAGACCCTTTTAGTCAGTGTGGAAAATCTCTAGCAGTACGTATAG
TAGTTCATGTCATCTTATTATTCAGTATTTATAACTTGCAAAGAAATGAATATCAGAGAGTGAGAGGAAC
TTGTTTATTGCAGCTTATAATGGTTACAAATAAAGCAATAGCATCACAAATTTCACAAATAAAGCATTTT
TTTCACTGCATTCTAGTTGTGGTTTGTCCAAACTCATCAATGTATCTTATCATGTCTGGCTCTAGCTATC
CCGCCCCTAACTCCGCCCATCCCGCCCCTAACTCCGCCCAGTTCCGCCCATTCTCCGCCCCATGGCTGAC
TAATTTTTTTTATTTATGCAGAGGCCGAGGCCGCCTCGGCCTCTGAGCTATTCCAGAAGTAGTGAGGAGG
CTTTTTTGGAGGCCTAGGGACGTACCCAATTCGCCCTATAGTGAGTCGTATTACGCGCGCTCACTGGCCG
TCGTTTTACAACGTCGTGACTGGGAAAACCCTGGCGTTACCCAACTTAATCGCCTTGCAGCACATCCCCC
TTTCGCCAGCTGGCGTAATAGCGAAGAGGCCCGCACCGATCGCCCTTCCCAACAGTTGCGCAGCCTGAAT
GGCGAATGGG
[124 nt withheld, positions 6311-6434]
C
[91 nt withheld, positions 6436-6526]
A
[49 nt withheld, positions 6528-6576]
CCTTTGACGTTGGAGTCCACGTTCTTT
[37 nt withheld, positions 6604-6640]
ACCCTATCTCGGTCTATTCTTTTGATTTATAAGGGATTTTGCCGATTTCGGCCTATTGGTTAAAAAATGA
GCTGATTTAACAAAAATTTAACGCGAATTTTAACAAAATATTAACGCTTACAATTTAGGTGGCACTTTTC
GGGGAAATGTGCGCGGAACCCCTATTTGTTTATTTTTCTAAATACATTCAAATATGTATCCGCTCATGAG
ACAATAACCCTGATAAATGCTTCAATAATATTGAAAAAGGAAGAGTATGAGTATTCAACATTTCCGTGTC
GCCCTTATTCCCTTTTTTGCGGCATTTTGCCTTCCTGTTTTTGCTCACCCAGAAACGCTGGTGAAAGTAA
AAGATGCTGAAGATCAGTTGGGTGCACGAGTGGGTTACATCGAACTGGATCTCAACAGCGGTAAGATCCT
TGAGAGTTTTCGCCCCGAAGAACGTTTTCCAATGATGAGCACTTTTAAAGTTCTGCTATGTGGCGCGGTA
TTATCCCGTATTGACGCCGGGCAAGAGCAACTCGGTCGCCGCATACACTATTCTCAGAATGACTTGGTTG
AGTACTCACCAGTCACAGAAAAGCATCTTACGGATGGCATGACAGTAAGAGAATTATGCAGTGCTGCCAT
AACCATGAGTGATAACACTGCGGCCAACTTACTTCTGACAACGATCGGAGGACCGAAGGAGCTAACCGCT
TTTTTGCACAACATGGGGGATCATGTAACTCGCCTTGATCGTTGGGAACCGGAGCTGAATGAAGCCATAC
CAAACGACGAGCGTGACACCACGATGCCTGTAGCAATGGCAACAACGTTGCGCAAACTATTAACTGGCGA
ACTACTTACTCTAGCTTCCCGGCAACAATTAATAGACTGGATGGAGGCGGATAAAGTTGCAGGACCACTT
CTGCGCTCGGCCCTTCCGGCTGGCTGGTTTATTGCTGATAAATCTGGAGCCGGTGAGCGTGGGTCTCGCG
GTATCATTGCAGCACTGGGGCCAGATGGTAAGCCCTCCCGTATCGTAGTTATCTACACGACGGGGAGTCA
GGCAACTATGGATGAACGAAATAGACAGATCGCTGAGATAGGTGCCTCACTGATTAAGCATTGGTAACTG
TCAGACCAAGTTTACTCATATATACTTTAGATTGATTTAAAACTTCATTTTTAATTTAAAAGGATCTAGG
TGAAGATCCTTTTTGATAATCTCATGACCAAAATCCCTTAACGTGAGTTTTCGTTCCACTGAGCGTCAGA
CCCCGTAGAAAAGATCAAAGGATCTTCTTGAGATCCTTTTTTTCTGCGCGTAATCTGCTGCTTGCAAACA
AAAAAACCACCGCTACCAGCGGTGGTTTGTTTGCCGGATCAAGAGCTACCAACTCTTTTTCCGAAGGTAA
CTGGCTTCAGCAGAGCGCAGATACCAAATACTGTTCTTCTAGTGTAGCCGTAGTTAGGCCACCACTTCAA
GAACTCTGTAGCACCGCCTACATACCTCGCTCTGCTAATCCTGTTACCAGTGGCTGCTGCCAGTGGCGAT
AAGTCGTGTCTTACCGGGTTGGACTCAAGACGATAGTTACCGGATAAGGCGCAGCGGTCGGGCTGAACGG
GGGGTTCGTGCACACAGCCCAGCTTGGAGCGAACGACCTACACCGAACTGAGATACCTACAGCGTGAGCT
ATGAGAAAGCGCCACGCTTCCCGAAGGGAGAAAGGCGGACAGGTATCCGGTAAGCGGCAGGGTCGGAACA
GGAGAGCGCACGAGGGAGCTTCCAGGGGGAAACGCCTGGTATCTTTATAGTCCTGTCGGGTTTCGCCACC
TCTGACTTGAGCGTCGATTTTTGTGATGCTCGTCAGGGGGGCGGAGCCTATGGAAAAACGCCAGCAACGC
GGCCTTTTTACGGTTCCTGGCCTTTTGCTGGCCTTTTGCTCACATGTTCTTTCCTGCGTTATCCCCTGAT
TCTGTGGATAACCGTATTACCGCCTTTGAGTGAGCTGATACCGCTCGCCGCAGCCGAACGACCGAGCGCA
GCGAGTCAGTGAGCGAGGAAGCGGAAGAGCGCCCAATACGCAAACCGCCTCTCCCCGCGCGTTGGCCGAT
TCATTAATGCAGCTGGCACGACAGGTTTCCCGACTGGAAAGCGGGCAGTGAGCGCAACGCAATTAATGTG
AGTTAGCTCACTCATTAGGCACCCCAGGCTTTACACTTTATGCTTCCGGCTCGTATGTTGTGTGGAATTG
TGAGCGGATAACAATTTCACACAGGAAACAGCTATGACCATGATTACGCCAAGCGCGCAATTAACCCTCA
CTAAAGGGAACAAAAGCTGGAGCTGCAAGC
Features (pLannotate 1.2.2; 34 found; start..end, strand, type, name):
      5..231     +  promoter       RSV promoter: Rous sarcoma virus enhancer/promoter
    232..412     +  LTR            5' LTR (truncated): truncated 5' long terminal repeat (LTR) from HIV-1
    459..584     +  misc_feature   HIV-1 Ψ: packaging signal of human immunodeficiency virus type 1
    568..931     +  CDS            HIV-1 gag (fragment): gag protein from human immunodeficiency virus 1; gag
   1077..1310    +  misc_feature   RRE: The Rev response element (RRE) of HIV-1 allows for Rev-dependent mRNA export from the nucleus to the cytoplasm.
   1687..1713    +  CDS            Rev (fragment): human immunodeficiency virus 1 (HIV-1) Rev protein; rev; enhances nuclear export of unspliced and incompletely spliced viral mRNAs
   1720..1743    +  promoter       SV40 promoter (fragment): SV40 early promoter
   1744..1815    +  promoter       SV40 promoter (fragment): SV40 enhancer and early promoter
   1839..1974    +  rep_origin     SV40 ori: SV40 origin of replication
   2020..2616    +  CDS            PuroR (fragment): puromycin N-acetyltransferase; pac from Streptomyces; confers resistance to puromycin
   2665..2782    +  misc_feature   cPPT/CTS: central polypurine tract and central termination sequence of HIV-1
   2847..2913    +  CDS            small t antigen (fragment): SV40 (simian virus 40) small t antigen
   2920..4098    +  promoter       EF-1α promoter: strong constitutive promoter for human elongation factor EF-1α
   4119..4136    +  protein_bind   attB1 (fragment): mutant version of attB; core recombination site for the Gateway® BP reaction BP Clonase™
   4142..4651    +  CDS            CNBP: CNBP_BOVIN - Also known as ZNF9. Experimental evidence at transcript level: Swiss-Prot protein existence level 2. Single-stranded DNA-binding protein, with specificity to the sterol regulatory element (SRE). Involved in sterol-mediated repression (By similarity). From Bos taurus (Bovine).
   4653..4677    -  protein_bind   attB2: mutant version of attB; recombination site for the Gateway® BP reaction BP Clonase™
   4685..4726    +  CDS            V5 tag: epitope tag from simian virus 5
   4742..4795    +  promoter       U6 promoter (fragment): RNA polymerase III promoter for human U6 snRNA
   4837..5425    +  misc_feature   WPRE: woodchuck hepatitis virus posttranscriptional regulatory element
   5476..5495    +  misc_feature   cPPT/CTS (fragment): central polypurine tract and central termination sequence of HIV-1
   5497..5730    +  LTR            3' LTR (ΔU3): self-inactivating 3' long terminal repeat (LTR) from HIV-1
   5808..5929    +  polyA_signal   SV40 poly(A) signal: SV40 polyadenylation signal
   5969..6104    +  rep_origin     SV40 ori: SV40 origin of replication
   6125..6143    -  promoter       T7 promoter: promoter for bacteriophage T7 RNA polymerase
   6151..6306    +  CDS            lacZα (fragment): LacZα fragment of β-galactosidase; lacZ fragment
   6311..6739    +  rep_origin     f1 ori (sequence partly withheld): f1 bacteriophage origin of replication; arrow indicates direction of (+) strand synthesis
   6792..6896    +  promoter       AmpR promoter: bla
   6897..7757    +  CDS            AmpR: β-lactamase; bla; confers resistance to ampicillin, carbenicillin, and related antibiotics
   7928..8516    +  rep_origin     ori: high-copy-number ColE1/pMB1/pBR322/pUC origin of replication
   8699..8791    +  CDS            lacI (fragment): lac repressor; lacI; The lac repressor binds to the lac operator to inhibit transcription in E. coli. This inhibition can be relieved by adding lactose or isopropyl-β-D-thiogalactopyranoside (IPTG).
   8804..8825    +  protein_bind   CAP binding site: CAP binding activates transcription in the presence of cAMP. E. coli catabolite activator protein
   8840..8870    +  promoter       lac promoter: promoter for the E. coli lac operon
   8878..8894    +  protein_bind   lac operator: The lac repressor binds to the lac operator to inhibit transcription in E. coli. This inhibition can be relieved by adding lactose or isopropyl-β-D-thiogalactopyranoside (IPTG). lac repressor encoded by lacI
   8939..8957    +  promoter       T3 promoter: promoter for bacteriophage T3 RNA polymerase
