[The description below was written by a language model from this plasmid's Addgene catalogue record and pLannotate feature annotations shown in this document.]
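Description:
TFORF3392 is a third-generation-style, self-inactivating HIV-1 lentiviral expression plasmid built on the pLX_TRC317 backbone and carrying the human transcription factor CNBP (also known as ZNF9). It belongs to a barcoded transcription factor ORF collection. In bacteria it is maintained through a high-copy ColE1/pUC origin with ampicillin resistance, and an f1 origin is also present. The depositor warns that the plasmid can recombine, a known risk for LTR-containing vectors.

The viral genome is transcribed in packaging cells from an RSV promoter fused to a truncated 5' LTR. This is followed by the Ψ packaging signal, a gag fragment, the Rev response element for Rev-dependent nuclear export, and a cPPT/CTS. A ΔU3 3' LTR closes the genome and inactivates LTR promoter activity after integration. Within the genome, an SV40 early promoter drives puromycin N-acetyltransferase for selection of transduced mammalian cells. A separate EF-1α promoter drives the CNBP ORF, which was inserted by Gateway recombination and is therefore flanked by attB1 and attB2 sites. The ORF reads through attB2 into a C-terminal V5 epitope tag for detection, and a downstream WPRE enhances transcript expression. The annotation tool matched the ORF to the bovine CNBP orthologue, but the catalogue records it as the human sequence.

According to the record, each construct in the collection carries a unique 24-bp barcode. It is not annotated in the feature table, so its position cannot be stated from these data. The barcode identifies the overexpressed factor in pooled screens, such as those for transcription factors that direct cell differentiation.
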