Addgene plasmid #144868: TFORF3392
Purpose: Lentiviral vector for overexpressing transcription factor ORFs with unique 24-bp barcodes. Barcodes facilitate identification of transcription factors in pooled screens.
Depositing lab: Feng Zhang. Depositing organization: Broad Institute. Publication: A transcription factor atlas of directed differentiation. Joung J, Ma S, Tay T, Geiger-Schuller KR, Kirchgatterer PC, Verdine VK, Guo B, Arias-Garcia MA, Allen WE, Singh A, Kuksenko O, Abudayyeh OO, Gootenberg JS, Fu Z, Macrae RK, Buenrostro JD, Regev A, Zhang F. Cell. 2023 Jan 5;186(1):209-229.e26. doi: 10.1016/j.cell.2022.11.026. PubMed 36608654.
Backbone
  Vector backbone: pLX_TRC317
  Backbone manufacturer: Broad Institute Genetic Perturbation Platform
  Backbone size w/o insert (bp): 8264
  Vector type: Mammalian Expression, Lentiviral
  Selectable markers: Puromycin
Growth in bacteria
  Bacterial resistance: Ampicillin, 100 μg/mL
  Growth temperature: 37°C
  Growth strain: NEB Stable
  Copy number: High Copy
Gene/Insert
  Gene/Insert name: CNBP
  Species: H. sapiens (human)
  Insert size (bp): 716
  Entrez Gene: CNBP (a.k.a. CNBP1, DM2, PROMM, RNF163, ZCCHC22, ZNF9)
  Promoter: EF1a
  Tag / fusion protein: V5 (C terminal on insert)
  Cloning method: Gateway Cloning
  Sequencing primers: 5′ GGGTGGAGACTGAAGTTAGGCCAG; 3′ CACATAGCGTAAAAGGAGCAACATAG
Resource information
  A portion of this plasmid was derived from a plasmid made by: Broad Institute Genetic Perturbation Platform
Terms and licenses: Academic/Nonprofit Terms; Industry Terms: Not Available to Industry
Depositor comments: NM_001127196.1 Please test multiple small colonies in case of plasmid recombination. To make this collection available in a timely manner, a portion of this collection was not fully sequenced by Addgene. If an Addgene verified full plasmid sequence is not available, please contact us prior to placing an order to request the full sequence.
How to cite: TFORF3392 was a gift from Feng Zhang (Addgene plasmid # 144868 ; http://n2t.net/addgene:144868 ; RRID:Addgene_144868)
