>Addgene plasmid #144868 | TFORF3392 | depositor partial sequence | sequence record 286719 | Insert
ATCGATTGATCAACAAGTTTGTACAAAAAAGTTGGCATGAGCAGCAATGAGTGCTTCAAGTGTGGACGAT
CTGGCCACTGGGCCCGGGAATGTCCTACTGGTGGAGGCCGTGGTCGTGGAATGAGAAGCCGTGGCAGAGG
TTTCCAGTTTGTTTCCTCGTCTCTTCCAGATATTTGTTATCGCTGTGGTGAGTCTGGTCATCTTGCCAAG
GATTGTGATCTTCAGGAGGATGCCTGCTATAACTGCGGTAGAGGTGGCCACATTGCCAAGGACTGCAAGG
AGCCCAAGAGAGAGCGAGAGCAATGCTGCTACAACTGTGGCAAACCAGGCCATCTGGCTCGTGACTGCGA
CCATGCAGATGAGCAGAAATGCTATTCTTGTGGAGAATTCGGACACATTCAAAAAGACTGCACCAAAGTG
AAGTGCTATAGGTGTGGTGAAACTGGTCATGTAGCCATCAACTGCAGCAAGACAAGTGAAGTCAACTGTT
ACCGCTGTGGCGAGTCAGGGCACCTTGCACGGGAATGCACAATTGAGGCTACAGCCTACCCAACTTTCTT
GTACAAAGTGGTTGATATCGGTAAGCCTATCCCTAACCCTCTCCTCGGTCTCGATTCTACGTAGTAATGA
ACTAGTCCGTAACTTGAAAGTATTTCGATTTCTTGGCTTTATATATCTTGTGGAAAGGACGAACCTACCT
CCTGACACATCAACTT
