>Addgene plasmid #144868 | TFORF3392 | depositor partial sequence | sequence record 286720 | Barcode
ACCTACCTCCTGACACATCAACTT
